>Addgene plasmid #72946 | pTU3-B-RFP | depositor full sequence | sequence record 447517 | pTU3-B-RFP sequence 3177 bps
CGTCTCAATCTCTATAGAGACCCAATACGCAAACCGCCTCTCCCCGCGCGTTGGCCGATTCATTAATGCA
GCTGGCACGACAGGTTTCCCGACTGGAAAGCGGGCAGTGAGCGCAACGCAATTAATGTGAGTTAGCTCAC
TCATTAGGCACCCCAGGCTTTACACTTTATGCTTCCGGCTCGTATGTTGTGTGGAATTGTGAGCGGATAA
CAATTTCACACATACTAGAGAAAGAGGAGAAATACTAGATGGCTTCCTCCGAAGACGTTATCAAAGAGTT
CATGCGTTTCAAAGTTCGTATGGAAGGTTCCGTTAACGGTCACGAGTTCGAAATCGAAGGTGAAGGTGAA
GGTCGTCCGTACGAAGGTACCCAGACCGCTAAACTGAAAGTTACCAAAGGTGGTCCGCTGCCGTTCGCTT
GGGACATCCTGTCCCCGCAGTTCCAGTACGGTTCCAAAGCTTACGTTAAACACCCGGCTGACATCCCGGA
CTACCTGAAACTGTCCTTCCCGGAAGGTTTCAAATGGGAACGTGTTATGAACTTCGAAGACGGTGGTGTT
GTTACCGTTACCCAGGACTCCTCCCTGCAAGACGGTGAGTTCATCTACAAAGTTAAACTGCGTGGTACCA
ACTTCCCGTCCGACGGTCCGGTTATGCAGAAAAAAACCATGGGTTGGGAAGCTTCCACCGAACGTATGTA
CCCGGAAGACGGTGCTCTGAAAGGTGAAATCAAAATGCGTCTGAAACTGAAAGACGGTGGTCACTACGAC
GCTGAAGTTAAAACCACCTACATGGCTAAAAAACCGGTTCAGCTGCCGGGTGCTTACAAAACCGACATCA
AACTGGACATCACCTCCCACAACGAAGACTACACCATCGTTGAACAGTACGAACGTGCTGAAGGTCGTCA
CTCCACCGGTGCTTAATAACGCTGATAGTGCTAGTGTAGATCGCTACTAGAGCCAGGCATCAAATAAAAC
GAAAGGCTCAGTCGAAAGACTGGGCCTTTCGTTTTATCTGTTGTTTGTCGGTGAACGCTCTCTACTAGAG
TCACACTGGCTCACCTTCGGGTGGGCCTTTCTGCGTTTATAGGTCTCATGTTTTAGAGAGACGCTGCAGG
CTTCCTCGCTCACTGACTCGCTGCGCTCGGTCGTTCGGCTGCGGCGAGCGGTATCAGCTCACTCAAAGGC
GGTAATACGGTTATCCACAGAATCAGGGGATAACGCAGGAAAGAACATGTGAGCAAAAGGCCAGCAAAAG
GCCAGGAACCGTAAAAAGGCCGCGTTGCTGGCGTTTTTCCATAGGCTCCGCCCCCCTGACGAGCATCACA
AAAATCGACGCTCAAGTCAGAGGTGGCGAAACCCGACAGGACTATAAAGATACCAGGCGTTTCCCCCTGG
AAGCTCCCTCGTGCGCTCTCCTGTTCCGACCCTGCCGCTTACCGGATACCTGTCCGCCTTTCTCCCTTCG
GGAAGCGTGGCGCTTTCTCATAGCTCACGCTGTAGGTATCTCAGTTCGGTGTAGGTCGTTCGCTCCAAGC
TGGGCTGTGTGCACGAACCCCCCGTTCAGCCCGACCGCTGCGCCTTATCCGGTAACTATCGTCTTGAGTC
CAACCCGGTAAGACACGACTTATCGCCACTGGCAGCAGCCACTGGTAACAGGATTAGCAGAGCGAGGTAT
GTAGGCGGTGCTACAGAGTTCTTGAAGTGGTGGCCTAACTACGGCTACACTAGAAGGACAGTATTTGGTA
TCTGCGCTCTGCTGAAGCCAGTTACCTTCGGAAAAAGAGTTGGTAGCTCTTGATCCGGCAAACAAACCAC
CGCTGGTAGCGGTGGTTTTTTTGTTTGCAAGCAGCAGATTACGCGCAGAAAAAAAGGATCTCAAGAAGAT
CCTTTGATCTTTTCTACGGGGTCTGACGCTCAGTGGAACGAAAACTCACGTTAAGGGATTTTGGTCATGA
GATTATCAAAAAGGATCTTCACCTAGATCCTTTTAAATTAAAAATGAAGTTTTAAATCAATCTAAAGTAT
ATATGAGTAAACTTGGTCTGACAGTTACCAATGCTTAATCAGTGAGGCACCTATCTCAGCGATCTGTCTA
TTTCGTTCATCCATAGTTGCCTGACTCCCCGTCGTGTAGATAACTACGATACGGGAGGGCTTACCATCTG
GCCCCAGTGCTGCAATGATACCGCGAGAGCCACGCTCACCGGCTCCAGATTTATCAGCAATAAACCAGCC
AGCCGGAAGGGCCGAGCGCAGAAGTGGTCCTGCAACTTTATCCGCCTCCATCCAGTCTATTAATTGTTGC
CGGGAAGCTAGAGTAAGTAGTTCGCCAGTTAATAGTTTGCGCAACGTTGTTGCCATTGCTACAGGCATCG
TGGTGTCACGCTCGTCGTTTGGTATGGCTTCATTCAGCTCCGGTTCCCAACGATCAAGGCGAGTTACATG
ATCCCCCATGTTGTGCAAAAAAGCGGTTAGCTCCTTCGGTCCTCCGATCGTTGTCAGAAGTAAGTTGGCC
GCAGTGTTATCACTCATGGTTATGGCAGCACTGCATAATTCTCTTACTGTCATGCCATCCGTAAGATGCT
TTTCTGTGACTGGTGAGTACTCAACCAAGTCATTCTGAGAATAGTGTATGCGGCGACCGAGTTGCTCTTG
CCCGGCGTCAATACGGGATAATACCGCGCCACATAGCAGAACTTTAAAAGTGCTCATCATTGGAAAACGT
TCTTCGGGGCGAAAACTCTCAAGGATCTTACCGCTGTTGAGATCCAGTTCGATGTAACCCACTCGTGCAC
CCAACTGATCTTCAGCATCTTTTACTTTCACCAGCGTTTCTGGGTGAGCAAAAACAGGAAGGCAAAATGC
CGCAAAAAAGGGAATAAGGGCGACACGGAAATGTTGAATACTCATACTCTTCCTTTTTCAATATTATTGA
AGCATTTATCAGGGTTATTGTCTCATGAGCGGATACATATTTGAATGTATTTAGAAAAATAAACAAATAG
GGGTTCCGCGCACATTTCCCCGAAAAGTGCCACCTGACGTCTAAGAAACCATTATTATCATGACATTAAC
CTATAAAAATAGGCGTATCACGAGGCAGAATTTCAGATAAAAAAAATCCTTAGCTTTCGCTAAGGATGAT
TTCTGGAATTCGCGGCCGCTTCTAGAA
Features (pLannotate 1.2.2; 12 found; start..end, strand, type, name):
     21..110     +  CDS            lacI (fragment): lac repressor; lacI; The lac repressor binds to the lac operator to inhibit transcription in E. coli. This inhibition can be relieved by adding lactose or isopropyl-β-D-thiogalactopyranoside (IPTG).
    123..144     +  protein_bind   CAP binding site: CAP binding activates transcription in the presence of cAMP. E. coli catabolite activator protein
    159..189     +  promoter       lac promoter: promoter for the E. coli lac operon
    197..213     +  protein_bind   lac operator: The lac repressor binds to the lac operator to inhibit transcription in E. coli. This inhibition can be relieved by adding lactose or isopropyl-β-D-thiogalactopyranoside (IPTG). lac repressor encoded by lacI
    249..923     +  CDS            mRFP1: mRFP1 is a basic (constitutively fluorescent) red fluorescent protein published in 2002, derived from Discosoma sp.. It is reported to be a somewhat slowly-maturing monomer with low acid sensitivity.
    971..1042    +  terminator     rrnB T1 terminator: transcription terminator T1 from the E. coli rrnB gene
   1058..1085    +  terminator     T7Te terminator: phage T7 early transcription terminator
   1296..1884    -  rep_origin     ori: high-copy-number ColE1/pMB1/pBR322/pUC origin of replication
   2055..2915    -  CDS            AmpR: β-lactamase; bla; confers resistance to ampicillin, carbenicillin, and related antibiotics
   2916..3020    -  promoter       AmpR promoter: bla
   3110..3153    -  terminator     bacterial terminator: putative bacterial transcription terminator
   3156..3175    +  misc_feature   BioBrick prefix: BioBrick prefix for parts that start with "ATG"
