[The description below was written by a language model from this plasmid's Addgene catalogue record and pLannotate feature annotations shown in this document.]
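Description:
pTU3-B-RFP is a Level 3 destination vector from the EcoFlex MoClo (modular cloning) kit for E. coli synthetic biology. It is built on the iGEM BioBrick backbone pSB1A2, and the full sequence is 3,177 bp. The plasmid replicates at high copy from a ColE1/pUC-type origin and is selected with ampicillin through a β-lactamase gene driven by its native bla promoter. That resistance gene carries a silent nucleotide change (G717C) that removes an internal BsaI site. This domestication step keeps the backbone intact during Golden Gate-style Type IIS assembly.

The "insert" is a placeholder rather than a payload: an mRFP1 dropout cassette occupying the "B" position of the Level 3 series. The annotation shows a lac regulatory region, made up of a short lacI fragment, CAP binding site, lac promoter and lac operator. This region drives the monomeric red fluorescent protein mRFP1 and is followed by the rrnB T1 and T7Te terminators. A further putative bacterial terminator and a BioBrick prefix remnant from the parental backbone lie near the start of the cassette.

According to the record, the vector is used to assemble four Level 2 modules (A, B, C and D) into one larger multi-gene construct. In MoClo schemes of this kind, the incoming modules replace the RFP cassette, so correct assemblies give colourless colonies while red ones retain the parental vector. The record does not state the flanking Type IIS sites or overhang sequences that define the cloning junctions, and the feature table does not annotate them.
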