Addgene plasmid #72946: pTU3-B-RFP
Purpose: Level 3 Destination vector - Assembly of 4 Level 2 modules - ABCD
Depositing lab: Paul Freemont. Depositing organization: Imperial College London. Publication: EcoFlex: A Multifunctional MoClo Kit for E. coli Synthetic Biology. Moore SJ, Lai HE, Kelwick RJ, Chee SM, Bell DJ, Polizzi KM, Freemont PS. ACS Synth Biol. 2016 May 2. 10.1021/acssynbio.6b00031 PubMed 27096716.
Backbone
  Vector backbone: pSB1A2
  Backbone manufacturer: iGEM
  Backbone size w/o insert (bp): 3177
  Vector type: Synthetic Biology
Growth in bacteria
  Bacterial resistance: Ampicillin, 100 μg/mL
  Growth temperature: 37°C
  Growth strain: JM109
  Copy number: High Copy
Gene/Insert
  Gene/Insert name: Level 3 - B site (alt name: RFP)
  Species: Synthetic
  Mutation: Beta-lactamase - G717C (nucleotide) - silent mutagenesis to remove BsaI site
  Cloning method: Restriction Enzyme; 5′ cloning site Unknown (unknown if destroyed); 3′ cloning site Unknown (unknown if destroyed)
  Sequencing primers: 5′ VF2 (5' tgccacctgacgtctaagaa 3'); 3′ VR (5' attaccgcctttgagtgagc 3')
Terms and licenses: Academic/Nonprofit Terms; Industry Terms: Not Available to Industry
How to cite: pTU3-B-RFP was a gift from Paul Freemont (Addgene plasmid # 72946 ; http://n2t.net/addgene:72946 ; RRID:Addgene_72946)
