>Addgene plasmid #72946 | pTU3-B-RFP | depositor partial sequence | sequence record 133791 | Golden Gate MCS - Partial sequence between 2 BsmBI sites (CGTCTCANNNN and NNNNAGAGACG) - Backbone pTU1-A-lacZ
CGTCTCAATCTCTATAGAGACCCAATACGCAAACCGCCTCTCCCCGCGCGTTGGCCGATTCATTAATGCA
GCTGGCACGACAGGTTTCCCGACTGGAAAGCGGGCAGTGAGCGCAACGCAATTAATGTGAGTTAGCTCAC
TCATTAGGCACCCCAGGCTTTACACTTTATGCTTCCGGCTCGTATGTTGTGTGGAATTGTGAGCGGATAA
CAATTTCACACATACTAGAGAAAGAGGAGAAATACTAGATGGCTTCCTCCGAAGACGTTATCAAAGAGTT
CATGCGTTTCAAAGTTCGTATGGAAGGTTCCGTTAACGGTCACGAGTTCGAAATCGAAGGTGAAGGTGAA
GGTCGTCCGTACGAAGGTACCCAGACCGCTAAACTGAAAGTTACCAAAGGTGGTCCGCTGCCGTTCGCTT
GGGACATCCTGTCCCCGCAGTTCCAGTACGGTTCCAAAGCTTACGTTAAACACCCGGCTGACATCCCGGA
CTACCTGAAACTGTCCTTCCCGGAAGGTTTCAAATGGGAACGTGTTATGAACTTCGAAGACGGTGGTGTT
GTTACCGTTACCCAGGACTCCTCCCTGCAAGACGGTGAGTTCATCTACAAAGTTAAACTGCGTGGTACCA
ACTTCCCGTCCGACGGTCCGGTTATGCAGAAAAAAACCATGGGTTGGGAAGCTTCCACCGAACGTATGTA
CCCGGAAGACGGTGCTCTGAAAGGTGAAATCAAAATGCGTCTGAAACTGAAAGACGGTGGTCACTACGAC
GCTGAAGTTAAAACCACCTACATGGCTAAAAAACCGGTTCAGCTGCCGGGTGCTTACAAAACCGACATCA
AACTGGACATCACCTCCCACAACGAAGACTACACCATCGTTGAACAGTACGAACGTGCTGAAGGTCGTCA
CTCCACCGGTGCTTAATAACGCTGATAGTGCTAGTGTAGATCGCTACTAGAGCCAGGCATCAAATAAAAC
GAAAGGCTCAGTCGAAAGACTGGGCCTTTCGTTTTATCTGTTGTTTGTCGGTGAACGCTCTCTACTAGAG
TCACACTGGCTCACCTTCGGGTGGGCCTTTCTGCGTTTATAGGTCTCATGTTTTAGAGAGACG
