>Addgene plasmid #72946 | pTU3-B-RFP | addgene partial sequence | sequence record 140535 | RNAde-BB-1F 5'-tgccacctgacgtctaagaa-3'
ATAGGCGTATCACGAGGCCCTTTCGTCTTCAAGAATTCGCGGCCGCTTCTAGAGCAATACGCAAACCGCC
TCTCCCCGCGCGTTGGCCGATTCATTAATGCAGCTGGCACGACAGGTTTCCCGACTGGAAAGCGGGCAGT
GAGCGCAACGCAATTAATGTGAGTTAGCTCACTCATTAGGCACCCCAGGCTTTACACTTTATGCTTCCGG
CTCGTATGTTGTGTGGAATTGTGAGCGGATAACAATTTCACACATACTAGAGAAAGAGGAGAAATACTAG
ATGGCTTCCTCCGAAGACGTTATCAAAGAGTTCATGCGTTTCAAAGTTCGTATGGAAGGTTCCGTTAACG
GTCACGAGTTCGAAATCGAAGGTGAAGGTGAAGGTCGTCCGTACGAAGGTACCCAGACCGCTAAACTGAA
AGTTACCAAAGGTGGTCCGCTGCCGTTCGCTTGGGACATCCTGTCCCCGCAGTTCCAGTACGGTTCCAAA
GCTTACGTTAAACACCCGGCTGACATCCCGGACTACCTGAAACTGTCCTTCCCGGAAGGTTTCAAATGGG
AACGTGTTATGAACTTCGAAGACGGTGGTGTTGTTACCGTTACCCAGGACTCCTCCCTGCAAGACGGTGA
GTTCATCTACAAAGTTAAACTGCGTGGTACCAACTTCCCGTCCGACGGTCCGGTTATGCAGAAAAAAACC
ATGGGTTGGGAAGCTTCCACCGAACGTATGTACCCGGAAGACGGTGCTCTGAAAGGTGAAATCAAAATGC
GTCTGAAACTGAAAGACGGTGGTCACTACGACGCTGAAGTTAAAACCACCTACATGGCTAAA
