>Addgene plasmid #72946 | pTU3-B-RFP | addgene partial sequence | sequence record 147304 | RNAde-BB-2R 5'-attaccgcctttgagtgagc -3'
GCCCACCCGAAGGTGAGCCAGTGTGACTCTAGTAGAGAGCGTTCACCGACAAACAACAGATAAAACGAAA
GGCCCAGTCTTTCGACTGAGCCTTTCGTTTTATTTGATGCCTGGCTCTAGTAGCGATCTACACTAGCACT
ATCAGCGTTATTAAGCACCGGTGGAGTGACGACCTTCAGCACGTTCGTACTGTTCAACGATGGTGTAGTC
TTCGTTGTGGGAGGTGATGTCCAGTTTGATGTCGGTTTTGTAAGCACCCGGCAGCTGAACCGGTTTTTTA
GCCATGTAGGTGGTTTTAACTTCAGCGTCGTAGTGACCACCGTCTTTCAGTTTCAGACGCATTTTGATTT
CACCTTTCAGAGCACCGTCTTCCGGGTACATACGTTCGGTGGAAGCTTCCCAACCCATGGTTTTTTTCTG
CATAACCGGACCGTCGGACGGGAAGTTGGTACCACGCAGTTTAACTTTGTAGATGAACTCACCGTCTTGC
AGGGAGGAGTCCTGGGTAACGGTAACAACACCACCGTCTTCGAAGTTCATAACACGTTCCCATTTGAAAC
CTTCCGGGAAGGACAGTTTCAGGTAGTCCGGGATGTCAGCCGGGTGTTTAACGTAAGCTTTGGAACCGTA
CTGGAACTGCGGGGACAGGATGTCCCAAGCGAACGGCAGCGGACCACCTTTGGTAACTTTCAGTTTAGCG
GTCTGGGTACCTTCGTACGGACGACCTTCACCTTCACCTTCGATTTCGAACTCGTGACCGTTAACGGAAC
CTTCCATACGA
