>Addgene plasmid #72946 | pTU3-B-RFP | addgene partial sequence | sequence record 168132 | RNAde-BB-1F 5'-tgccacctgacgtctaagaa-3'
AGGCGTATCACGAGGCAGAATTTCAGATAAAAAAAATCCTTAGCTTTCGCTAAGGATGATTTCTGGAATT
CGCGGCCGCTTCTAGAACGTCTCAATCTCTATAGAGACCCAATACGCAAACCGCCTCTCCCCGCGCGTTG
GCCGATTCATTAATGCAGCTGGCACGACAGGTTTCCCGACTGGAAAGCGGGCAGTGAGCGCAACGCAATT
AATGTGAGTTAGCTCACTCATTAGGCACCCCAGGCTTTACACTTTATGCTTCCGGCTCGTATGTTGTGTG
GAATTGTGAGCGGATAACAATTTCACACATACTAGAGAAAGAGGAGAAATACTAGATGGCTTCCTCCGAA
GACGTTATCAAAGAGTTCATGCGTTTCAAAGTTCGTATGGAAGGTTCCGTTAACGGTCACGAGTTCGAAA
TCGAAGGTGAAGGTGAAGGTCGTCCGTACGAAGGTACCCAGACCGCTAAACTGAAAGTTACCAAAGGTGG
TCCGCTGCCGTTCGCTTGGGACATCCTGTCCCCGCAGTTCCAGTACGGTTCCAAAGCTTACGTTAAACAC
CCGGCTGACATCCCGGACTACCTGAAACTGTCCTTCCCGGAAGGTTTCAAATGGGAACGTGTTATGAACT
TCGAAGACGGTGGTGTTGTTACCGTTACCCAGGACTCCTCCCTGCAAGACGGTGAGTTCATCTACAAAGT
TAAACTGCGTGGTACCAACTTCCCGTCCGACGGTCCGGTTATGCAGAAAAAAACCATGGGTTGGGAAGCT
TCCACCGA
